>Addgene plasmid #111541 | Thy-Kv2.1-HA | addgene full sequence | sequence record 211681 | Addgene NGS Result
GGGTTTTTGTTTGTTTAATGGATCTGAATGAGTTCCAGAGACTGGCTACACAGCGATATGACTGAGCTTA
ACACCCCTAAAGCATACAGTCAGACCAATTAGACAATAAAAGGTATGTATAGCTTACCAAATAAAAAAAT
TGTATTTTCAAGAGAGTGTCTGTCTGTGTAGCCCTGGCTGTTCTTGAACTCACTCTGTAGACCAGGCTGG
CCTGGAAATCCATCTGCCTGCCTCTGCCTCTCTGCCTCTCTGCCTCTCTGCCTCTCTCTCTGCCTCTCTC
TGCCTCTCTCTGCCCCTCTCTGCCCCTCTCTGCCCCTCTCTGCCGCCCTCTGCCTTTTGCCCTCTGCCCT
CTGTTCTCTGGCCTCTGCCCTCTGCCCTCTGGCCTCTGGCCTCTGCCTCTGCCTCTTGAGTGCTGGAATC
AAAGGTGTGAGCTCTGTAGGTCTTAAGTTCCAGAAGAAAGTAATGAAGTCACCCAGCAGGGAGGTGCTCA
GGGACAGCACAGACACACACCCAGGACATAGGCTCCCACTTCCTTGGCTTTCTCTGAGTGGCAAAGGACC
TTAGGCAGTGTCACTCCCTAAGAGAAGGGGATAAAGAGAGGGGCTGAGGTATTCATCATGTGCTCCGTGG
ATCTCAAGCCCTCAAGGTAAATGGGGACCCACCTGTCCTACCAGCTGGCTGACCTGTAGCTTTCCCCACC
ACAGAATCCAAGTCGGAACTCTTGGCACCTAGAGGATCTCGAGCACCATGCCGGCGGGCATGACGAAGCA
TGGCTCCCGCTCCACCAGCTCGCTGCCGCCCGAGCCCATGGAGATCGTGCGCAGCAAGGCGTGCTCTCGG
CGGGTCCGCCTCAACGTCGGGGGGCTGGCGCACGAGGTACTCTGGCGTACCCTGGACCGCCTGCCCCGCA
CGCGGCTGGGCAAGCTCCGCGACTGCAACACGCACGACTCGCTGCTGGAGGTGTGCGATGACTACAGCCT
CGACGACAACGAGTACTTCTTTGACCGCCACCCGGGCGCCTTCACCTCCATCCTCAACTTCTACCGCACT
GGGCGACTGCACATGATGGAGGAGATGTGCGCGCTCAGCTTCAGCCAAGAGCTCGACTACTGGGGCATCG
ACGAGATCTACCCGGAGTCCTGCTGCCAGGCCCGCTACCACCAGAAGAAAGAGCAGATGAACGAGGAGCT
CAAGCGTGAGGCCGAGACCCTACGGGAGCGGGAAGGCGAGGAGTTCGATAACACGTGCTGCGCAGAGAAG
AGGAAAAAACTCTGGGACCTACTGGAGAAGCCCAATTCCTCTGTGGCTGCCAAGATCCTTGCCATAATTT
CCATCATGTTCATCGTCCTCTCCACCATTGCCCTGTCCCTCAACACGCTGCCTGAGCTACAGAGCCTCGA
TGAGTTCGGCCAGTCCACAGACAACCCCCAGCTGGCCCACGTGGAGGCCGTGTGCATCGCATGGTTCACC
ATGGAGTACCTGCTGAGGTTCCTCTCCTCGCCCAAGAAGTGGAAGTTCTTCAAGGGCCCACTCAATGCCA
TTGACTTGTTGGCCATTCTGCCATACTATGTCACCATTTTCCTCACCGAATCCAACAAGAGCGTGCTGCA
ATTCCAGAATGTCCGCCGCGTGGTCCAGATCTTCCGCATCATGCGCATTCTCCGCATCCTTAAGCTTGCA
CGCCACTCCACTGGCCTCCAGTCTCTGGGCTTCACTTTGCGGAGGAGCTACAATGAGTTGGGCTTGCTCA
TCCTCTTCCTTGCCATGGGCATTATGATCTTCTCCAGCCTTGTCTTCTTTGCTGAGAAGGATGAGGACGA
CACCAAGTTCAAAAGCATCCCAGCCTCTTTCTGGTGGGCCACCATCACCATGACTACTGTTGGGTATGGA
GACATCTACCCCAAGACTCTCCTGGGGAAAATTGTTGGGGGACTCTGCTGCATTGCAGGAGTCCTGGTGA
TTGCTCTTCCCATCCCCATCATCGTCAATAACTTCTCTGAGTTCTATAAGGAGCAGAAGAGACAGGAGAA
AGCAATCAAACGGCGAGAGGCTCTGGAGAGAGCCAAGAGGAATGGCAGCATCGTATCCATGAACATGAAG
GATGCTTTTGCCCGGAGCATTGAGATGATGGACATTGTGGTTGAGAAAAATGGGGAGAATATGGGTAAGA
AAGACAAAGTACAAGATAACCACTTGTCTCCTAACAAATGGAAATGGACAAAGAGGACACTGTCTGAAAC
CAGCTCAAGTAAGTCCTTTGAAACCAAGGAACAGGGATCCCCTGAAAAAGCCAGATCGTCTTCTAGTCCT
CAGCACCTGAACGTTCAGCAGTTGGAAGACATGTACAATAAGATGGCCAAGACCCAATCCCAACCCATCC
TCAATACCAAGGAGTCAGCAGCACAGAGCAAACCAAAGGAAGAACTTGAAATGGAGAGTATCCCCAGCCC
CGTAGCCCCTCTGCCCACTCGCACAGAAGGGGTCATTGACATGCGAAGTATGTCAAGCATTGATAGTTTC
ATTAGCTGTGCCACAGACTTCCCTGAGGCCACCAGATTCTCCCACAGCCCTTTGACATCACTCCCCAGCA
AGACTGGGGGCAGCACAGCCCCAGAAGTGGGCTGGCGGGGAGCTCTGGGTGCCAGTGGTGGTAGGTTTGT
GGAGGCCAACCCCAGCCCTGATGCCAGCCAGCACTCTAGTTTCTTCATCGAGAGCCCCAAGAGTTCCATG
AAAACTAACAACCCTTTGAAGCTCCGAGCACTTAAAGTCAACTTCATGGAGGGTGACCCCAGTCCACTCC
TCCCCGTTCTAGGGATGTACCATGACCCTCTCAGGAACCGGGGGAGTGCTGCGGCTGCTGTCGCTGGACT
GGAGTGTGCCACGCTTTTGGACAAGGCTGTGCTGAGCCCAGAGTCCTCCATCTACACCACAGCAAGTGCT
AAGACACCCCCCCGGTCTCCTGAGAAACACACAGCAATAGCGTTCAACTTTGAGGCGGGTGTCCACCAGT
ACATTGACGCAGACACAGATGATGAGGGACAGCTGCTCTACAGTGTGGACTCCAGCCCCCCCAAAAGCCT
CCCTGGGAGCACCAGTCCGAAGTTCAGCACGGGGACAAGATCGGAGAAAAACCACTTTGAAAGCTCCCCT
TTACCCACCTCCCCTAAGTTCTTAAGGCAGAACTGTATTTACTCCACAGAAGCATTGACTGGAAAAGGCC
CCAGTGGTCAGGAAAAGTGCAAACTTGAGAACCACATCTCCCCTGACGTCCGTGTGTTGCCAGGGGGAGG
AGCCCATGGAAGCACACGAGATCAGAGCATCGAATTCTACCCATACGATGTTCCAGATTACGCTTAGCTC
GAGGTCCTTCCTCTGCAGAGGTCTTGCTTCTCCCGGTCAGCTGACTCCCTCCCCAAGTCCTTCAAATATC
TCAGAACATGGGGAGAAACGGGGACCTTGTCCCTCCTAAGGAACCCCAGTGCTGCATGCCATCATCCCCC
CCACCCTCGCCCCCACCCCCGCCACTTCTCCCTCCATGCATACCACTAGCTGTCATTTTGTACTCTGTAT
TTATTCCAGGGCTGCTTCTGATTATTTAGTTTGTTCTTTCCCTGGAGACCTGTTAGAACATAAGGGCGTA
TGGTGGGTAGGGGAGGCAGGATATCAGTCCCTGGGGCGAGTTCCTCCCTGCCAACCAAGCCAGATGCCTG
AAAGAGATATGGATGAGGGAAGTTGGACTGTGCCTGTACCTGGTACAGTCATACTCTGTTGAAAGAATCA
TCGGGGAGGGGGGGGGGCTCAAGAGGGGAGAGCTCTGCTGAGCCTTTGTGGACCATCCAATGAGGATGAG
GGCTTAGATTCTACCAGGTCATTCTCAGCCACCACACACAAGCGCTCTGCCATCACTGAAGAAGCCCCCT
AGGGCTCTTGGGCCAGGGCACACTCAGTAAAGATGCAGGTTCAGTCAGGGAATGATGGGGAAAGGGGTAG
GAGGTGGGGGAGGGATCACCCCCTCCTCTAAAACACGAGCCTGCTGTCTCCAAAGGCCTCTGCCTGTAGT
GAGGGTGGCAGAAGAAGACAAGGAGCCAGAACTCTGACTCCAGGATCTAAGTCCGTGCAGGAAGGGGATC
CTAGAACCATCTGGTTGGACCCAGCTTACCAAGGGAGAGCCTTTATTCTTCTTTCCCTTGCCCCTCTGTG
CCAGCCCCTCTTGCTGTCCCTGATCCCCCAGACAGCGAGAGTCTTGCAACCTGCCTCTTCCAAGACCTCC
TAATCTCAGGGGCAGGCGGTGGAGTGAGATCCGGCGTGCACACTTTTTGGAAGATAGCTTTCCCAAGGAT
CCTCTCCCCCACTGGCAGCTCTGCCTGTCCCATCACCATGTATAATACCACCACTGCTACAGCATCTCAC
CGAGGAAAGAAAACTGCACAATAAAACCAAGCCTCTGGAGTGTGTCCTGGTGTCTGTCTCTTCTGTGTCC
TGGCGTCTGTCTCTTCTGTGTTCTTCCAAGGTCAGAAACAAAAACCACACACTTCAACCTGGATGGCTCG
GCTGAGCACTTCTGTGTGCAGAAGGTCCAACCAGACTCTGGGGTACCCCGGCCCTCCCTATTCCCTTGCC
TCCTGTCTCCCGCTTTTTATAGCTCCCTATGCTGGGCTTCTCTGGAGAGTGAAATCTTTGCCCAAATCAA
TGCGCATTCTCTCTGCTGAGTCATCTGGCGACAGCAGTTGAGTTCACCCGCCAACACATGGGCCCAGCTA
TGTAGCCGAACCCTGGCTCTGGAAGTGCCAGGGACTTTGTGCATAAGTATGTACCATGCCCTTTTTTCAC
AGTCCTAGCTCTGCAGAAGTGCAGCCTGAAGGCCTGTCTGCTGAGAGGACATGCCCTGGAGCCCTGAAAC
AGGCACAGTGGGAGGAGGAACGGAGGATGACAGGCATCAGGCCCTCAGTCCAAAAGCAACCACTTGAGAA
TGGGCTGGAGTACGAAACATGGGGTCCCGTCCCTGGATCCCTCCTCAAAGAGTAATAAGTAAAATATAAA
CAGGTACCCCAGGCCGTTCTGGGTTTGGGTTGTAATGGGATCCATTTGCAGAGAACTATTGAGACAGCCC
AGCCGTACTGTGACAGGCAATGTGGGGGAGGAGGTTGAATCACTTGGTATTTAGCATGAATAGAATAATT
CCCTGAACATTTTTCTTAAACATCCATATCTAAATTACCACCACTCGCTCCCAGTCTTCCTGCCTTTGCG
CCAGCCTCCTGTCTGGCCATGCCTGAAGAAGGCTGGAGAAGCCACCCACCTCAGGCCATGACACTGCCAG
CCACTTGGCAGGTGCAGCCAAACCTGAGCTGTCCCAGAAAGGGACATTCTCAAGACCCAGGCACCCTGAT
CAGCACTGACTTGGAGCTACAAGTGTCATGCCAGAAAAGTCTCTAAGAAAACCTTTTCAGGGAAAAGGGG
GTGACTCAACACCGGGCAAGTTTGGGAAGCCCCACCCTTCGAGTGATGGAAGAGCAGATAGGAAGCCTCA
GAAGAGAGACACCGGCACCCAGGTAACGTTCCTCATGTGGTCTCTGTCACACTAGGTGCTCTTCCCTGGA
CATCTCCGTGACCACACTCTCAGTTCTTAGGGAGATGCGGGTGCTCTCTGAGGCTATCTCAGAGTTGCAG
ATTCTGAGGCCTAGAGTGACTACAGTCAGCCTAGGAAGCCACAGAGGACTGTGGACCAGGAGGGCAGAAG
AGGAGAAGGGAAGAAAAACCATCAGATAGGACTTGCAATGAAACTAACCCAAGACAATCATAATGCAGAC
AGGAATGTTAAAGGCGTTCAGCAGCTGGCCATGACACCCATCTGTCCCTCTGGCCAAGTCAGCAAGCCTG
GAAGACCTGGGACTCCTGCCCATATGTCCTAAGCTCCCCACCCACCCACTCGTTCACTGTCCTTATTCTC
TCTCTACCTTCAGCCACTTAGTTTCCTACCTTAAGTCCTAGAATTGATCCTGGCGTAATAGCGAAGAGGC
CCGCACCGATCGCCCTTCCCAACAGTTGCGCAGCCTGAATGGCGAATGGCGCCTGATGCGGTATTTTCTC
CTTACGCATCTGTGCGGTATTTCACACCGCATATGGTGCACTCTCAGTACAATCTGCTCTGATGCCGCAT
AGTTAAGCCAGCCCCGACACCCGCCAACACCCGCTGACGCGCCCTGACGGGCTTGTCTGCTCCCGGCATC
CGCTTACAGACAAGCTGTGACCGTCTCCGGGAGCTGCATGTGTCAGAGGTTTTCACCGTCATCACCGAAA
CGCGCGAGACGAAAGGGCCTCGTGATACGCCTATTTTTATAGGTTAATGTCATGATAATAATGGTTTCTT
AGACGTCAGGTGGCACTTTTCGGGGAAATGTGCGCGGAACCCCTATTTGTTTATTTTTCTAAATACATTC
AAATATGTATCCGCTCATGAGACAATAACCCTGATAAATGCTTCAATAATATTGAAAAAGGAAGAGTATG
AGTATTCAACATTTCCGTGTCGCCCTTATTCCCTTTTTTGCGGCATTTTGCCTTCCTGTTTTTGCTCACC
CAGAAACGCTGGTGAAAGTAAAAGATGCTGAAGATCAGTTGGGTGCACGAGTGGGTTACATCGAACTGGA
TCTCAACAGCGGTAAGATCCTTGAGAGTTTTCGCCCCGAAGAACGTTTTCCAATGATGAGCACTTTTAAA
GTTCTGCTATGTGGCGCGGTATTATCCCGTATTGACGCCGGGCAAGAGCAACTCGGTCGCCGCATACACT
ATTCTCAGAATGACTTGGTTGAGTACTCACCAGTCACAGAAAAGCATCTTACGGATGGCATGACAGTAAG
AGAATTATGCAGTGCTGCCATAACCATGAGTGATAACACTGCGGCCAACTTACTTCTGACAACGATCGGA
GGACCGAAGGAGCTAACCGCTTTTTTGCACAACATGGGGGATCATGTAACTCGCCTTGATCGTTGGGAAC
CGGAGCTGAATGAAGCCATACCAAACGACGAGCGTGACACCACGATGCCTGTAGCAATGGCAACAACGTT
GCGCAAACTATTAACTGGCGAACTACTTACTCTAGCTTCCCGGCAACAATTAATAGACTGGATGGAGGCG
GATAAAGTTGCAGGACCACTTCTGCGCTCGGCCCTTCCGGCTGGCTGGTTTATTGCTGATAAATCTGGAG
CCGGTGAGCGTGGGTCTCGCGGTATCATTGCAGCACTGGGGCCAGATGGTAAGCCCTCCCGTATCGTAGT
TATCTACACGACGGGGAGTCAGGCAACTATGGATGAACGAAATAGACAGATCGCTGAGATAGGTGCCTCA
CTGATTAAGCATTGGTAACTGTCAGACCAAGTTTACTCATATATACTTTAGATTGATTTAAAACTTCATT
TTTAATTTAAAAGGATCTAGGTGAAGATCCTTTTTGATAATCTCATGACCAAAATCCCTTAACGTGAGTT
TTCGTTCCACTGAGCGTCAGACCCCGTAGAAAAGATCAAAGGATCTTCTTGAGATCCTTTTTTTCTGCGC
GTAATCTGCTGCTTGCAAACAAAAAAACCACCGCTACCAGCGGTGGTTTGTTTGCCGGATCAAGAGCTAC
CAACTCTTTTTCCGAAGGTAACTGGCTTCAGCAGAGCGCAGATACCAAATACTGTTCTTCTAGTGTAGCC
GTAGTTAGGCCACCACTTCAAGAACTCTGTAGCACCGCCTACATACCTCGCTCTGCTAATCCTGTTACCA
GTGGCTGCTGCCAGTGGCGATAAGTCGTGTCTTACCGGGTTGGACTCAAGACGATAGTTACCGGATAAGG
CGCAGCGGTCGGGCTGAACGGGGGGTTCGTGCACACAGCCCAGCTTGGAGCGAACGACCTACACCGAACT
GAGATACCTACAGCGTGAGCTATGAGAAAGCGCCACGCTTCCCGAAGGGAGAAAGGCGGACAGGTATCCG
GTAAGCGGCAGGGTCGGAACAGGAGAGCGCACGAGGGAGCTTCCAGGGGGAAACGCCTGGTATCTTTATA
GTCCTGTCGGGTTTCGCCACCTCTGACTTGAGCGTCGATTTTTGTGATGCTCGTCAGGGGGGCGGAGCCT
ATGGAAAAACGCCAGCAACGCGGCCTTTTTACGGTTCCTGGCCTTTTGCTGGCCTTTTGCTCACATGTTC
TTTCCTGCGTTATCCCCTGATTCTGTGGATAACCGTATTACCGCCTTTGAGTGAGCTGATACCGCTCGCC
GCAGCCGAACGACCGAGCGCAGCGAGTCAGTGAGCGAGGAAGCGGAAGAGCGCCCAATACGCAAACCGCC
TCTCCCCGCGCGTTGGCCGATTCATTAATGCAGGATCGCGGCCGCGATCCCCGGGCGAGCTCGAATTCAG
AGACCGGGAACCAAACTAGCCTTTAAAAAACATAAGTACAGGAGCCAGCAAGATGGCTCAGTGGGTAAAG
GTGCCTACCAGCAAGCCTGACAGCCTGAGTTCAGTCCCCACGAACTACGTGGTAGGAGAGGACCAACCAA
CTCTGGAAATCTGTTCTGCAAACACATGCTCACACACACACACACAAATAGTATAAACAATTTTAAATTT
CATTTAAAAATAATTTGTAAACAAAATCATTAGCACAGGTTTTAGAAAGAGCCTCTTGGTGACATCAAGT
TGATGCTGTAGATGGGGTATCATTCCTGAGGACCCAAAACCGGGTCTCAGCCTTTCCCCATTCTGAGAGT
TCTCTCTTTTCTCAGCCACTAGCTGAAGAGTAGAGTGGCTCAGCACTGGGCTCTTGAGTTCCCAAGTCCT
ACAACTGGTCAGCCTGACTACTAACCAGCCATGAAGAAACAAGGAGTGGATGGGCTGAGTCTGCTGGGAT
GGGAGTGGAGTTAGTAAGTGGCCATGGATGTAATGACCCCAGCAATGCTGGCTAGAAGGCATGCCTCCTT
TCCTTGTCTGGAGACGGAACGGGAGGGATCATCTTGTACTCACAGAAGGGAGAACATTCTAGCTGGTTGG
GCCAAAATGTGCAAGTTCACCTGGAGGTGGTGGTGCATGCTTTTAACTCCAGTACTCAGGAGGCAGGGCC
AGGTGGATCTCTGTGAGTTCAAGACCAGCCTGCACTATGGAGAGAGTTTTGGGACAGCCAGAGTTACACA
GAAAAATCCTGGTGGAAAATCTGAAAGAAAGAGAGAAAGAAAGAAAGAAAGAAAGGAAGAAAGAAAGAAA
GAGTGGCAGGCAGGCAGGCAGGAGGAAGGAAGGAAGGAAGGAAGGAAGGAAGGAAGGAAGGAAGGAAAAT
AGGTGCGACTTCAAGATCCGGAGTTACAAGCAGAATGCACTGTTTCCCTAACAGGGCCAAGTGTTTTGAG
TAACTGAAGGTGGGCATGATGCCTGGGAAGCAGAAACAAGCCAGGCAGATGCACCCCTTGCCTTGCTTCC
GAAGGGCTGCAGTAGCATGGAAAACATGGAAAACAACCAATCCATTCCCTTTGCTGATATAACAGGCTCC
AAAGCCAAAACCTGTCACTGGAGGCTCAAGAGCAGATCTCCAGCCAAGAGGCAAAGGAATGGGGGAAGCT
GGAGGGCCTCCCTCTGGTTATCCAGGCTTCTGAAGGTTCAAGCAAAGAAAGGGTTACAACCTTAAAAGGA
GAGCGTCCCGGGGTATGGGTAGAAGACTGCTCCACCCCGACCCCCAGGGTCCCTAACCGTCTTTTCCCTG
GGCGAGTCAGCCCAATCACAGGACTGAGAGTGCCTCTTTAGTAGCAGCAAGCCACTTCGGACACCCAAAT
GGAACACCTCCAGTCAGCCCTCGCCGACCACCCCACCCCCTCCATCCTTTTCCCTCAGCCTCCGATTGGC
TGAATCTAGAGTCCCTCCCTGCTCCCCCCTCTCTCCCCACCCCTGGTGAAAACTGCGGGCTTCAGCGCTG
GGTGCAGCAACTGGAGGCGTTGGCGCACCAGGAGGAGGCTGCAGCTAGGGGAGTCCAGGTGAGAGCAGGC
CGACGGGAGGGACCCGCACATGCAAGGACCGCCGCAGGGCGAGGATGCAAGCCTTCCCCAGCTACAGTTT
TGGGAAAGGATACCAGGGCGCTCCTATATGGGGGCGCGGGAACTGGGGAAAGAAGGTGCTCCCAGGTCGA
GGTGGGAGAGGAAGGCAGTGCGGGGTCACGGGCTTTCTCCCTGCTAACGGACGCTTTCGAAGAGTGGGTG
CCGGAGGAGAACCATGAGGAAGGACATCAAGGACAGCCTTTGGTCCCCAAGCTCAAATCGCTTTAGTGGT
GCGAATAGAGGGAGGAGGTGGGTGGCAAACTGGAGGGAGTCCCCAGCGGGTGACCTCGTGGCTGGCTGGG
TGCGGGGCACCGCAGGTAAGAAAACCGCAATGTTGCGGGAGGGGACTGGGTGGCAGGCGCGGGGGAGGGG
AAAGCTAGAAAGGATGCGAGGGAGCGGAGGGGGGAGGGAGCGGGAGAATCTCAACTGGTAGAGGAAGATT
AAAATGAGGAAATAGCATCAGGGTGGGGTTAGCCAAGCCGGGCCTCAGGGAAAGGGCGCAAAGTTTGTCT
GGGTGTGGGCTTAGGTGGGCTGGGTATGAGATTCGGGGCGCCGAAAACACTGCTGCGCCTCTGCCAAATC
ACGCTACCCCTGTATCTAGTTCTGCCAGGCTTCTCCAGCCCCAGCCCCAATTCTTTTCTCTAGTGTTCCC
CCTTCCCTCCCCTGAATCTCAAGCCCACACTCCCTCCTCCATAACCCACTGTTATCAAATCTAAGTCATT
TGCCACCCAACAACCATCAGGAGGCGGAAGCAGACGGGAGGAGTTTGAGATCAACTTGGGCTACATCACG
AGTTCCAGGCTCACCAAGGCTTCTTAAGGAGACCTTGTCTCTAAAATTAATTAATTAATTAATTAATAGT
CCCCTTTCTCTGCCACAGAACCTTGGGATCTGGCTCCTGGTCGCAGCTCCCCCCACCCCAGGCTGACATT
CACTGCCATAGCCCATCCGGAAATCCTAGTCTATTTCCCCATGGATCTTGAACTGCAGAGAGAATGGCAG
AGTGGCCCGCCCTGTGCAAAGGATGTTCCTAGCCTAGGTGGAGCTCGCGAACTCGCAGACTGTGCCTCTC
TTGGGCAAGGACAGGCTAGACAGCCTGCCGGTGTGTTGAGCTAGGGCACTGTGGGGAAGGCAGAGAACCT
GTGCAGGGCAGCAATGAACACAGGACCAGAAAACTGCAGCCCTAGGAACACTCAAGAGCTGGCCATTTGC
AAGCATCTCTGGCCTCCGTGCTTCTCACTCATGTCCCATGTCTTATACAGGCCTCTGTGGCACCTCGCTT
GCCTGATCTCATCCCTAGCCGTTAAGCTTTCTGCATGACTTATCACTTGGGGCATAATGCTGGATACCTA
CCATTTTCTTAGACCCCATCAAAATCCTATTTGAGTGTACGGTTCGGAGAACCTCATTTATCCGGTAAAT
GTCTTTTACTCTGCTCTCAGGGAGCTGAGGCAGGACATCCTGAGATACATTGGGAGAGGAGATACAGTTT
CAATAAAATAATAGGTTGGGTGGAGGTACATGCCTATAATGCCACCACTCAGGAAATGGTGGCAGCTTCG
TGAGTTTGAGGCCAACCCAAGAAACATAGTGAAACCCTGTCAGTAAATAAGTAAGCAAGTATTTGAGTAT
CTACTATATGCTAGGGCTGACCTGGACATTAGGGGTCATCTTCTGAACAAACTAGTGCTTGAGGGAGGTA
TTTG
Features (pLannotate 1.2.2; 9 found; start..end, strand, type, name):
    748..3321    +  CDS            KCNB1: KCNB1_HUMAN - Experimental evidence at protein level: Swiss-Prot protein existence level 1. Voltage-gated potassium channel that mediates transmembrane potassium transport in excitable membranes, primarily in the brain, but also in the pancreas and cardiovascular system. Contributes to the regulation of the action potential (AP) repolarization, duration and frequency of repetitive AP firing in neurons, muscle cells and endocrine cells and plays a role in homeostatic attenuation of electrical excitability throughout the brain (PubMed:23161216). Plays also a role in the regulation of exocytosis
   3328..3356    +  CDS            3xHA (fragment): three tandem HA epitope tags
   6000..6066    +  CDS            lacZα (fragment): LacZα fragment of β-galactosidase; lacZ fragment
   6072..6171    -  misc_feature   bom (fragment): basis of mobility region from pBR322
   6273..6308    -  CDS            rop (fragment): Rop protein, which maintains plasmids at low copy number; rop
   6403..6507    +  promoter       AmpR promoter: bla
   6508..7368    +  CDS            AmpR: β-lactamase; bla; confers resistance to ampicillin, carbenicillin, and related antibiotics
   7539..8127    +  rep_origin     ori: high-copy-number ColE1/pMB1/pBR322/pUC origin of replication
   8310..8363    +  CDS            lacI (fragment): lac repressor; lacI; The lac repressor binds to the lac operator to inhibit transcription in E. coli. This inhibition can be relieved by adding lactose or isopropyl-β-D-thiogalactopyranoside (IPTG).
