[The description below was written by a language model from this plasmid's Addgene catalogue record and pLannotate feature annotations shown in this document.]
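Description:
Thy-Kv2.1-HA is a roughly 11.8 kb plasmid intended for expression of the human voltage-gated potassium channel KCNB1 (Kv2.1) in mouse brain. It is catalogued as a mouse targeting vector on the pCI-neo backbone. The insert is named thy1.2-Kv2.1-HA, which indicates that the channel coding sequence sits within a Thy1.2 expression cassette, a set of regulatory sequences widely used to drive neuron-restricted transgene expression in mice. The cloning sites are recorded as unknown.

The automated annotation identifies the full human KCNB1 open reading frame, followed almost immediately by a short match to an HA epitope. This agrees with the catalogued C-terminal HA tag, which allows the transgenic channel to be told apart from endogenous mouse Kv2.1 by immunodetection. The Thy1.2 regulatory sequences themselves are not annotated. Large unannotated stretches upstream and downstream of the coding region, and in the last third of the sequence, presumably contain them, but the table does not confirm this.

Elements characteristic of pCI-neo, such as a CMV promoter, a chimeric intron, an SV40 polyadenylation signal or a neomycin resistance cassette, also do not appear among the detected features. The bacterial portion looks instead like a generic pUC/pBR322-type backbone, with a high-copy ColE1-type origin and the bla promoter and β-lactamase gene for ampicillin selection. It also carries remnant fragments of lacZα, bom, rop and lacI. The associated publication concerns oxidation of KCNB1 channels in a mouse model of traumatic brain injury, consistent with use of this construct to express tagged human KCNB1 in mouse neurons.
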