Addgene plasmid #111541: Thy-Kv2.1-HA
Purpose: For expression of human KCNB1 in mouse brain
Depositing lab: Federico Sesti. Depositing organization: Rutgers, The State University of New Jersey. Publication: Oxidation of KCNB1 Potassium Channels Causes Neurotoxicity and Cognitive Impairment in a Mouse Model of Traumatic Brain Injury. Yu W, Parakramaweera R, Teng S, Gowda M, Sharad Y, Thakker-Varia S, Alder J, Sesti F. J Neurosci. 2016 Oct 26;36(43):11084-11096. doi: 10.1523/JNEUROSCI.2273-16.2016. PubMed 27798188.
Backbone
  Vector backbone: pCI-neo
  Backbone manufacturer: Promega
  Vector type: Mouse Targeting
Growth in bacteria
  Bacterial resistance: Ampicillin, 100 μg/mL
  Growth temperature: 37°C
  Growth strain: DH5alpha
  Copy number: High Copy
Gene/Insert
  Gene/Insert name: thy1.2-Kv2.1-HA (alt name: KCNB1)
  Species: H. sapiens (human)
  Entrez Gene: KCNB1 (a.k.a. DRK1, Kv2.1)
  Tag / fusion protein: HA (C terminal on insert)
  Cloning method: Restriction Enzyme; 5′ cloning site Unknown (unknown if destroyed); 3′ cloning site Unknown (unknown if destroyed)
Terms and licenses: Academic/Nonprofit Terms; Industry Terms: Not Available to Industry
How to cite: Thy-Kv2.1-HA was a gift from Federico Sesti (Addgene plasmid # 111541 ; http://n2t.net/addgene:111541 ; RRID:Addgene_111541)
